>Addgene plasmid #181832 | pcDNA3-Lyn-dPlcR | addgene full sequence | sequence record 364041 | Addgene NGS Result
GACGGATCGGGAGATCTCCCGATCCCCTATGGTGCACTCTCAGTACAATCTGCTCTGATGCCGCATAGTT
AAGCCAGTATCTGCTCCCTGCTTGTGTGTTGGAGGTCGCTGAGTAGTGCGCGAGCAAAATTTAAGCTACA
ACAAGGCAAGGCTTGACCGACAATTGCATGAAGAATCTGCTTAGGGTTAGGCGTTTTGCGCTGCTTCGCG
ATGTACGGGCCAGATATACGCGTTGACATTGATTATTGACTAGTTATTAATAGTAATCAATTACGGGGTC
ATTAGTTCATAGCCCATATATGGAGTTCCGCGTTACATAACTTACGGTAAATGGCCCGCCTGGCTGACCG
CCCAACGACCCCCGCCCATTGACGTCAATAATGACGTATGTTCCCATAGTAACGCCAATAGGGACTTTCC
ATTGACGTCAATGGGTGGAGTATTTACGGTAAACTGCCCACTTGGCAGTACATCAAGTGTATCATATGCC
AAGTACGCCCCCTATTGACGTCAATGACGGTAAATGGCCCGCCTGGCATTATGCCCAGTACATGACCTTA
TGGGACTTTCCTACTTGGCAGTACATCTACGTATTAGTCATCGCTATTACCATGGTGATGCGGTTTTGGC
AGTACATCAATGGGCGTGGATAGCGGTTTGACTCACGGGGATTTCCAAGTCTCCACCCCATTGACGTCAA
TGGGAGTTTGTTTTGGCACCAAAATCAACGGGACTTTCCAAAATGTCGTAACAACTCCGCCCCATTGACG
CAAATGGGCGGTAGGCGTGTACGGTGGGAGGTCTATATAAGCAGAGCTCTCTGGCTAACTAGAGAACCCA
CTGCTTACTGGCTTATCGAAATTAATACGACTCACTATAGGGAGACCCAAGCTTGCGGCCGCCACCATGG
GCTGCATCAAGAGCAAGCGCAAGGACAAGGATCCGGCCACCATGGTGAGCAAGAGCGAGGAGGTCATCAA
AGAGTTCATGCGCTTCAAGGTGCGCTTGGAGGGCTCCATGAACGGCCACGAGTTCGAGATCGAGGGCGAG
GGCGAGGGCCGCCCTTACGAGGGCACCCAGACCGCCAAGCTGAAGGTGACCAAGGGCGGCCCCCTGCCCT
TCGCCTGGGACATCCTGTCCCCCCTGATCATGTACGGCTCCAAGATGTACGTGAAGCACCCCGCCGACGT
CCCCGATTACATGAAGCTGTCCTTCCCCGAGGGCTTCAAGTGGGAGCGCGTGATGCACTTCGAGGACGGC
GGTCTGGTGACCGCGACACAGGACTCCTCCCTGCAGGACGGCACGCTGATCTACAAGGTGAAGATGCGCG
GCACCAACTTCCCCCCCGACGGCCCCGTAATGCAGAAGAAGACCTTGGGCTGGGATTATGCCACCGAGCG
CCTGTACCCCGAAGAAGGCGTGCTGAAGGGCGAGCTCCTGGGGCGCCTGAAGCTGAAGGACGGCGGCCTC
AACCTGGTGGAGTCCAAGACCATCTACATGGCCAAGAAGCCCGTGCAACTGCCCGGCTACTACTTCGTGG
ACACCAAGCTGGACATCACCTCCCACAACGAGGACTACACCATCGTGGAACAGTACGAGCGCTCCGAGGG
CCGCCACCACCTGGGGCATGGCACCGGCAGCGCATGCATGGACTCGGGTAGGGACTTCCTGACCCTGCAC
GGGCTCCAGGATGACCCGGACCTTCAGGCCCTTCTGAAGGGCAGCCAGCTTCTGAAGGTGAAGTCCAGCT
CGTGGCGTAGGGAACGCTTCTACAAGCTACAGGAGGACTGCAAGACCATCTGGCAGGAATCTCGAAAGGT
CATGAGGTCCCCGGAGTCGCAGCTGTTCTCCATCGAGGACATTCAGGAGGTACGGATGGGACACCGCACA
GAAGGCCTGGAGAAGTTTGCCCGAGACATCCCCGAGGATCGATGCTTCTCCATTGTCTTCAAGGACCAGC
GCAACACCCTAGACCTCATTGCCCCATCACCAGCTGACGCTCAGCACTGGGTGCAGGGCCTGCGCAAGAT
CATCCACCACTCCGGCTCCATGGACCAGCGGCAGAAGCTGCAGCACTGGATTCACTCCTGCTTGCGAAAG
GCTGATGTCGACGGCGGTAGCGTGGCAGAAGAGGAAGATGACGAGGAAGAGGACGAGGACGATGGCGGCA
GCGAGCTCGCCTCCTCCGAGGACAACAACATGGCCACCATCAAAGAGTTCATGCGCTTCAAGGTGCGCAT
GGAGGGCTCCATGAACGGCCACGAGTTCGAGATCGAGGGCGAGGGCGAGGGCCGCCCCTACGAGGGCACC
CAGACCGCCAAGCTGAAGGTGACCAAGGGCGGCCCCCTGCCCTTCGCCTGGGACATCCTGTCCCCCCAGT
TCATGTACGGCTCCGAGGCGTACGTGAGGCACCCCGCCGACATCCCCGATTACAAGAAGCTGCCCTTCCC
CGAGGGCTTCAAGTGGGAGCGCGTGATGAACTTCGAAGACGGCGGTCTGGTGACCGTTACCCAGGACTCC
TCCCTGCAGGACGGCACGCTGATCTGCAAGGTGAAGATGCGCGGCACCAACTTCCCCCCCGACGGCCCCG
TAATGCAGAAGAAGACCATGGGCTGGGAGGCCTCCACCGAGATGCTGTACCCCGAAGACGGCGTGCTGAA
GGGCCATAGCTATCAGGCCCTGAAGCTGAAGGACGGCGGCCACTACCTGGTGGAGTTCGAGACCATCTAC
ATGGCCAAGAAGCCCGTGCAACTGCCCGGCGATTACTGTGTGGACACCAAGCTGGACATCACCTCCCACA
ACGAGGACTACACCATCGTGGAACAGTACGGGCGCTCCGAGGGCCGCCACCGTCTGGGCATGGACGAGCG
GTACAAGTAAGAATTCTGCAGATATCCATCACACTGGCGGCCGCTCGAGCATGCATCTAGAGGGCCCTAT
TCTATAGTGTCACCTAAATGCTAGAGCTCGCTGATCAGCCTCGACTGTGCCTTCTAGTTGCCAGCCATCT
GTTGTTTGCCCCTCCCCCGTGCCTTCCTTGACCCTGGAAGGTGCCACTCCCACTGTCCTTTCCTAATAAA
ATGAGGAAATTGCATCGCATTGTCTGAGTAGGTGTCATTCTATTCTGGGGGGTGGGGTGGGGCAGGACAG
CAAGGGGGAGGATTGGGAAGACAATAGCAGGCATGCTGGGGATGCGGTGGGCTCTATGGCTTCTGAGGCG
GAAAGAACCAGCTGGGGCTCTAGGGGGTATCCCC
[124 nt withheld, positions 3255-3378]
C
[91 nt withheld, positions 3380-3470]
A
[49 nt withheld, positions 3472-3520]
CCTTTGACGTTGGAGTCCACGTTCTTT
[37 nt withheld, positions 3548-3584]
ACCCTATCTCGGTCTATTCTTTTGATTTATAAGGGATTTTGCCGATTTCGGCCTATTGGTTAAAAAATGA
GCTGATTTAACAAAAATTTAACGCGAATTAATTCTGTGGAATGTGTGTCAGTTAGGGTGTGGAAAGTCCC
CAGGCTCCCCAGCAGGCAGAAGTATGCAAAGCATGCATCTCAATTAGTCAGCAACCAGGTGTGGAAAGTC
CCCAGGCTCCCCAGCAGGCAGAAGTATGCAAAGCATGCATCTCAATTAGTCAGCAACCATAGTCCCGCCC
CTAACTCCGCCCATCCCGCCCCTAACTCCGCCCAGTTCCGCCCATTCTCCGCCCCATGGCTGACTAATTT
TTTTTATTTATGCAGAGGCCGAGGCCGCCTCTGCCTCTGAGCTATTCCAGAAGTAGTGAGGAGGCTTTTT
TGGAGGCCTAGGCTTTTGCAAAAAGCTCCCGGGAGCTTGTATATCCATTTTCGGATCTGATCAAGAGACA
GGATGAGGATCGTTTCGCATGATTGAACAAGATGGATTGCACGCAGGTTCTCCGGCCGCTTGGGTGGAGA
GGCTATTCGGCTATGACTGGGCACAACAGACAATCGGCTGCTCTGATGCCGCCGTGTTCCGGCTGTCAGC
GCAGGGGCGCCCGGTTCTTTTTGTCAAGACCGACCTGTCCGGTGCCCTGAATGAACTGCAGGACGAGGCA
GCGCGGCTATCGTGGCTGGCCACGACGGGCGTTCCTTGCGCAGCTGTGCTCGACGTTGTCACTGAAGCGG
GAAGGGACTGGCTGCTATTGGGCGAAGTGCCGGGGCAGGATCTCCTGTCATCTCACCTTGCTCCTGCCGA
GAAAGTATCCATCATGGCTGATGCAATGCGGCGGCTGCATACGCTTGATCCGGCTACCTGCCCATTCGAC
CACCAAGCGAAACATCGCATCGAGCGAGCACGTACTCGGATGGAAGCCGGTCTTGTCGATCAGGATGATC
TGGACGAAGAGCATCAGGGGCTCGCGCCAGCCGAACTGTTCGCCAGGCTCAAGGCGCGCATGCCCGACGG
CGAGGATCTCGTCGTGACCCATGGCGATGCCTGCTTGCCGAATATCATGGTGGAAAATGGCCGCTTTTCT
GGATTCATCGACTGTGGCCGGCTGGGTGTGGCGGACCGCTATCAGGACATAGCGTTGGCTACCCGTGATA
TTGCTGAAGAGCTTGGCGGCGAATGGGCTGACCGCTTCCTCGTGCTTTACGGTATCGCCGCTCCCGATTC
GCAGCGCATCGCCTTCTATCGCCTTCTTGACGAGTTCTTCTGAGCGGGACTCTGGGGTTCGAAATGACCG
ACCAAGCGACGCCCAACCTGCCATCACGAGATTTCGATTCCACCGCCGCCTTCTATGAAAGGTTGGGCTT
CGGAATCGTTTTCCGGGACGCCGGCTGGATGATCCTCCAGCGCGGGGATCTCATGCTGGAGTTCTTCGCC
CACCCCAACTTGTTTATTGCAGCTTATAATGGTTACAAATAAAGCAATAGCATCACAAATTTCACAAATA
AAGCATTTTTTTCACTGCATTCTAGTTGTGGTTTGTCCAAACTCATCAATGTATCTTATCATGTCTGTAT
ACCGTCGACCTCTAGCTAGAGCTTGGCGTAATCATGGTCATAGCTGTTTCCTGTGTGAAATTGTTATCCG
CTCACAATTCCACACAACATACGAGCCGGAAGCATAAAGTGTAAAGCCTGGGGTGCCTAATGAGTGAGCT
AACTCACATTAATTGCGTTGCGCTCACTGCCCGCTTTCCAGTCGGGAAACCTGTCGTGCCAGCTGCATTA
ATGAATCGGCCAACGCGCGGGGAGAGGCGGTTTGCGTATTGGGCGCTCTTCCGCTTCCTCGCTCACTGAC
TCGCTGCGCTCGGTCGTTCGGCTGCGGCGAGCGGTATCAGCTCACTCAAAGGCGGTAATACGGTTATCCA
CAGAATCAGGGGATAACGCAGGAAAGAACATGTGAGCAAAAGGCCAGCAAAAGGCCAGGAACCGTAAAAA
GGCCGCGTTGCTGGCGTTTTTCCATAGGCTCCGCCCCCCTGACGAGCATCACAAAAATCGACGCTCAAGT
CAGAGGTGGCGAAACCCGACAGGACTATAAAGATACCAGGCGTTTCCCCCTGGAAGCTCCCTCGTGCGCT
CTCCTGTTCCGACCCTGCCGCTTACCGGATACCTGTCCGCCTTTCTCCCTTCGGGAAGCGTGGCGCTTTC
TCATAGCTCACGCTGTAGGTATCTCAGTTCGGTGTAGGTCGTTCGCTCCAAGCTGGGCTGTGTGCACGAA
CCCCCCGTTCAGCCCGACCGCTGCGCCTTATCCGGTAACTATCGTCTTGAGTCCAACCCGGTAAGACACG
ACTTATCGCCACTGGCAGCAGCCACTGGTAACAGGATTAGCAGAGCGAGGTATGTAGGCGGTGCTACAGA
GTTCTTGAAGTGGTGGCCTAACTACGGCTACACTAGAAGAACAGTATTTGGTATCTGCGCTCTGCTGAAG
CCAGTTACCTTCGGAAAAAGAGTTGGTAGCTCTTGATCCGGCAAACAAACCACCGCTGGTAGCGGTGGTT
TTTTTGTTTGCAAGCAGCAGATTACGCGCAGAAAAAAAGGATCTCAAGAAGATCCTTTGATCTTTTCTAC
GGGGTCTGACGCTCAGTGGAACGAAAACTCACGTTAAGGGATTTTGGTCATGAGATTATCAAAAAGGATC
TTCACCTAGATCCTTTTAAATTAAAAATGAAGTTTTAAATCAATCTAAAGTATATATGAGTAAACTTGGT
CTGACAGTTACCAATGCTTAATCAGTGAGGCACCTATCTCAGCGATCTGTCTATTTCGTTCATCCATAGT
TGCCTGACTCCCCGTCGTGTAGATAACTACGATACGGGAGGGCTTACCATCTGGCCCCAGTGCTGCAATG
ATACCGCGAGACCCACGCTCACCGGCTCCAGATTTATCAGCAATAAACCAGCCAGCCGGAAGGGCCGAGC
GCAGAAGTGGTCCTGCAACTTTATCCGCCTCCATCCAGTCTATTAATTGTTGCCGGGAAGCTAGAGTAAG
TAGTTCGCCAGTTAATAGTTTGCGCAACGTTGTTGCCATTGCTACAGGCATCGTGGTGTCACGCTCGTCG
TTTGGTATGGCTTCATTCAGCTCCGGTTCCCAACGATCAAGGCGAGTTACATGATCCCCCATGTTGTGCA
AAAAAGCGGTTAGCTCCTTCGGTCCTCCGATCGTTGTCAGAAGTAAGTTGGCCGCAGTGTTATCACTCAT
GGTTATGGCAGCACTGCATAATTCTCTTACTGTCATGCCATCCGTAAGATGCTTTTCTGTGACTGGTGAG
TACTCAACCAAGTCATTCTGAGAATAGTGTATGCGGCGACCGAGTTGCTCTTGCCCGGCGTCAATACGGG
ATAATACCGCGCCACATAGCAGAACTTTAAAAGTGCTCATCATTGGAAAACGTTCTTCGGGGCGAAAACT
CTCAAGGATCTTACCGCTGTTGAGATCCAGTTCGATGTAACCCACTCGTGCACCCAACTGATCTTCAGCA
TCTTTTACTTTCACCAGCGTTTCTGGGTGAGCAAAAACAGGAAGGCAAAATGCCGCAAAAAAGGGAATAA
GGGCGACACGGAAATGTTGAATACTCATACTCTTCCTTTTTCAATATTATTGAAGCATTTATCAGGGTTA
TTGTCTCATGAGCGGATACATATTTGAATGTATTTAGAAAAATAAACAAATAGGGGTTCCGCGCACATTT
CCCCGAAAAGTGCCACCTGACGTC
Features (pLannotate 1.2.2; 24 found; start..end, strand, type, name):
     28..80      -  misc_feature   bom (fragment): basis of mobility region from pBR322
    235..614     +  enhancer       CMV enhancer: human cytomegalovirus immediate early enhancer
    615..818     +  promoter       CMV promoter: human cytomegalovirus (CMV) immediate early promoter
    814..847     +  LTR            5' LTR (truncated) (fragment): truncated 5' long terminal repeat (LTR) from HIV-1
    863..881     +  promoter       T7 promoter: promoter for bacteriophage T7 RNA polymerase
    952..1623    +  CDS            dTomato: dimeric variant of DsRed fluorescent protein (Shaner et al., 2004) mammalian codon-optimized
   1648..2106    +  CDS            Plcd1 (fragment): PLCD1_RAT - Experimental evidence at protein level: Swiss-Prot protein existence level 1. The production of the second messenger molecules diacylglycerol (DAG) and inositol 1,4,5-trisphosphate (IP3) is mediated by activated phosphatidylinositol-specific phospholipase C enzymes (PubMed:16000311). Essential for trophoblast and placental development (By similarity). Binds phosphatidylinositol 4,5-bisphosphate (By similarity). From Rattus norvegicus (Rat).
   2179..2856    +  CDS            dimer2: dimer2 is a basic (constitutively fluorescent) orange fluorescent protein published in 2002, derived from Discosoma sp.. It has low acid sensitivity.
   2855..2880    +  CDS            mNeonGreen (fragment): bright monomeric yellow-green fluorescent protein derived from LanYFP (Shaner et al., 2013)
   2941..2959    -  promoter       SP6 promoter: promoter for bacteriophage SP6 RNA polymerase
   2985..3209    +  polyA_signal   bGH poly(A) signal: bovine growth hormone polyadenylation signal
   3213..3234    +  promoter       SV40 promoter (fragment): SV40 enhancer and early promoter
   3255..3683    +  rep_origin     f1 ori (sequence partly withheld): f1 bacteriophage origin of replication; arrow indicates direction of (+) strand synthesis
   3697..4026    +  promoter       SV40 promoter: SV40 enhancer and early promoter
   4093..4884    +  CDS            neo: KKA2_KLEPN - Also known as kan, nptII. Experimental evidence at protein level: Swiss-Prot protein existence level 1. Resistance to kanamycin, neomycin, paromomycin, ribostamycin, butirosin and gentamicin B. From Klebsiella pneumoniae.
   4908..5066    +  CDS            ble (fragment): BLE_KLEPN - Experimental evidence at protein level: Swiss-Prot protein existence level 1. Binding protein with a strong affinity to the bleomycin family of antibiotics. Binds to CL990; an antimitotic-antibiotic compound. From Klebsiella pneumoniae.
   5061..5182    +  polyA_signal   SV40 poly(A) signal: SV40 polyadenylation signal
   5255..5271    -  protein_bind   lac operator: The lac repressor binds to the lac operator to inhibit transcription in E. coli. This inhibition can be relieved by adding lactose or isopropyl-β-D-thiogalactopyranoside (IPTG). lac repressor encoded by lacI
   5279..5309    -  promoter       lac promoter: promoter for the E. coli lac operon
   5324..5345    -  protein_bind   CAP binding site: CAP binding activates transcription in the presence of cAMP. E. coli catabolite activator protein
   5358..5450    -  CDS            lacI (fragment): lac repressor; lacI; The lac repressor binds to the lac operator to inhibit transcription in E. coli. This inhibition can be relieved by adding lactose or isopropyl-β-D-thiogalactopyranoside (IPTG).
   5633..6221    -  rep_origin     ori: high-copy-number ColE1/pMB1/pBR322/pUC origin of replication
   6392..7252    -  CDS            AmpR: β-lactamase; bla; confers resistance to ampicillin, carbenicillin, and related antibiotics
   7253..7357    -  promoter       AmpR promoter: bla
