[The description below was written by a language model from this plasmid's Addgene catalogue record and pLannotate feature annotations shown in this document.]
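Description:
pcDNA3-Lyn-dPlcR is a mammalian expression plasmid built on the Invitrogen pcDNA3 backbone (about 7.4 kb in total) that encodes a genetically encoded, single-colour fluorescent sensor for PI(4,5)P2 at the plasma membrane. It is propagated in E. coli through a high-copy ColE1/pUC-type origin with ampicillin selection (AmpR under its bla promoter). An SV40 promoter-driven neo cassette with an SV40 poly(A) signal allows G418 selection of stably transfected mammalian cells. An f1 origin and flanking T7 and SP6 promoters are standard backbone elements.

The roughly 2 kb insert, cloned between HindIII and EcoRI, is transcribed from the CMV enhancer/promoter and terminated by the bGH polyadenylation signal. It is a single fusion protein: an N-terminal targeting sequence from Lyn kinase that anchors the sensor at the plasma membrane, then ddGFP-A, the pleckstrin homology domain of PLCδ (annotated as a rat Plcd1 fragment), a pseudoligand, and the ddFP-B partner at the C terminus. The automated annotation labels the two fluorescent protein halves as dTomato and dimer2. This presumably reflects sequence similarity to DsRed-family proteins, from which dimerization-dependent fluorescent proteins were derived, rather than the presence of those reporters. The short HIV-1 LTR, mNeonGreen, ble and lacI fragment calls also look like incidental matches.

The record does not spell out the sensing mechanism. The architecture suggests that PI(4,5)P2 competes with the pseudoligand for the PH domain, changing the association of the A and B copies and therefore the green fluorescence. The construct is used for live-cell imaging of plasma membrane PI(4,5)P2 dynamics. Because it occupies a single colour channel, it suits multiplexed imaging alongside other biosensors.
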