Addgene plasmid #181832: pcDNA3-Lyn-dPlcR
Purpose: Genetically encoded single-color sensor for monitoring plasma membrane PI(4,5)P2 dynamics in living cells. Based on dimerization-dependent green fluorescent protein (ddGFP).
Depositing lab: Jin Zhang. Depositing organization: University of California, San Diego (UCSD). Publication: Fluorescent Biosensors for Multiplexed Imaging of Phosphoinositide Dynamics. Hertel F, Li S, Chen M, Pott L, Mehta S, Zhang J. ACS Chem Biol. 2020 Jan 17;15(1):33-38. doi: 10.1021/acschembio.9b00691. Epub 2020 Jan 6. PubMed 31855412.
Backbone
  Vector backbone: pcDNA3
  Backbone manufacturer: Invitrogen
  Backbone size w/o insert (bp): 5415
  Total vector size (bp): 7389
  Vector type: Mammalian Expression
  Selectable markers: Neomycin (select with G418)
Growth in bacteria
  Bacterial resistance: Ampicillin, 100 μg/mL
  Growth temperature: 37°C
  Growth strain: DH5alpha
  Copy number: High Copy
Gene/Insert
  Gene/Insert name: Lyn-PlcR (alt name: Lyn-GFP_A-PH(PLCdelta)-pseudoligand-FP_B)
  Insert size (bp): 1974
  Promoter: CMV
  Tag / fusion protein: ddGFP-A (N terminal on insert); ddFP-B (C terminal on insert); N-terminal targeting sequence from Lyn kinase (N terminal on insert)
  Cloning method: Restriction Enzyme; 5′ cloning site HindIII (not destroyed); 3′ cloning site EcoRI (not destroyed)
  Sequencing primers: 5′ CMV forward; 3′ BGH reverse
Terms and licenses: Academic/Nonprofit Terms; Industry Terms: Not Available to Industry
How to cite: pcDNA3-Lyn-dPlcR was a gift from Jin Zhang (Addgene plasmid # 181832 ; http://n2t.net/addgene:181832 ; RRID:Addgene_181832)
